>Addgene plasmid #21189 | pRosa26-DEST | addgene full sequence | sequence record 212954 | Addgene NGS Result
CCACCGCGGCAGGCCCTCCGAGCGTGGTGGAGCCGTTCTGTGAGACAGCCGGGTACGAGTCGTGACGCTG
GAAGGGGCAAGCGGGTGGTGGGCAGGAATGCGGTCCGCCCTGCAGCAACCGGAGGGGGAGGGAGAAGGGA
GCGGAAAAGTCTCCACCGGACGCGGCCATGGCTCGGGGGGGGGGGGGCAGCGGAGGAGCGCTTCCGGCCG
ACGTCTCGTCGCTGATTGGCTTCTTTTCCTCCCGCCGTGTGTGAAAACACAAATGGCGTGTTTTGGTTGG
CGTAAGGCGCCTGTCAGTTAACGGCAGCCGGAGTGCGCAGCCGCCGGCAGCCTCGCTCTGCCCACTGGGT
GGGGCGGGAGGTAGGTGGGGTGAGGCGAGCTGGACGTGCGGGCGCGGTCGGCCTCTGGCGGGGCGGGGGG
GGGGAGGGAGGGTCAGCGAAAGTAGCTCGCGCGCGAGCGGCCGCCCACCCTCCCCTTCCTCTGGGGGAGT
CGTTTTACCCGCCGCCGGCCGGGCCTCGTCGTCTGATTGGCTCTCGGGGCCCAGAAAACTGGCCCTTGCC
ATTGGCTCGTGTTCGTGCAAGTTGAGTCCATCCGCCGGCCAGCGGGGGCGGCGAGGAGGCGCTCCCAGGT
TCCGGCCCTCCCCTCGGCCCCGCGCCGCAGAGTCTGGCCGCGCGCCCCTGCGCAACGTGGCAGGAAGCGC
GCGCTGGGGGCGGGGACGGGCAGTAGGGCTGAGCGGCTGCGGGGCGGGTGCAAGCACGTTTCCGACTTGA
GTTGCCTCAAGAGGGGCGTGCTGAGCCAGACCTCCATCGCGCACTCCGGGGAGTGGAGGGAAGGAGCGAG
GGCTCAGTTGGGCTGTTTTGGAGGCAGGAAGCACTTGCTCTCCCAAAGTCGCTCTGAGTTGTTATCAGTA
AGGGAGCTGCAGTGGAGTAGGCGGGGAGAAGGCCGCACCCTTCTCCGGAGGGGGGAGGGGAGTGTTGCAA
TACCTTTCTGGGAGTTCTCTGCTGCCTCCTGGCTTCTGAGGACCGCCCTGGGCCTGGGAGAATCCCTTCC
CCCTCTTCCCTCGTGATCTGCAACTCCAGTCTTTCTAGCCTTAATTAAGGGATCTGTAGGGCGCAGTAGT
CCAGGGTTTCCTTGATGATGTCATACTTATCCTGTCCCTTTTTTTTCCACAGCTCGCGGTTGAGGACAAA
CTCTTCGCGGTCTTTCCAGTGGGGATCGACGGTATCGTAGAGTCGAGGCCGCTCTAGAACTAGTGGATCC
GGAACCCTTAATATAACTTCGTATAATGTATGCTATACGAAGTTATTAGGTCCCTCGACCTGCAGGAATT
CTACCGGGTAGGGGAGGCGCTTTTCCCAAGGCAGTCTGGAGCATGCGCTTTAGCAGCCCCGCTGGGCACT
TGGCGCTACACAAGTGGCCTCTGGCCTCGCACACATTCCACATCCACCGGTAGGCGCCAACCGGCTCCGT
TCTTTGGTGGCCCCTTCGCGCCACCTTCTACTCCTCCCCTAGTCAGGAAGTTCCCCCCCGCCCCGCAGCT
CGCGTCGTGCAGGACGTGACAAATGGAAGTAGCACGTCTCACTAGTCTCGTGCAGATGGACAGCACCGCT
GAGCAATGGAAGCGGGTAGGCCTTTGGGGCAGCGGCCAATAGCAGCTTTGCTCCTTCGCTTTCTGGGCTC
AGAGGCTGGGAAGGGGTGGGTCCGGGGGCGGGCTCAGGGGCGGGCTCAGGGGCGGGGCGGGCGCCCGAAG
GTCCTCCGGAGGCCCGGCATTCTGCACGCTTCAAAAGCGCACGTCTGCCGCGCTGTTCTCCTCTTCCTCA
TCTCCGGGCCTTTCGACCTGCAGCCAATATGGGATCGGCCATTGAACAAGATGGATTGCACGCAGGTTCT
CCGGCCGCTTGGGTGGAGAGGCTATTCGGCTATGACTGGGCACAACAGACAATCGGCTGCTCTGATGCCG
CCGTGTTCCGGCTGTCAGCGCAGGGGCGCCCGGTTCTTTTTGTCAAGACCGACCTGTCCGGTGCCCTGAA
TGAACTGCAGGACGAGGCAGCGCGGCTATCGTGGCTGGCCACGACGGGCGTTCCTTGCGCAGCTGTGCTC
GACGTTGTCACTGAAGCGGGAAGGGACTGGCTGCTATTGGGCGAAGTGCCGGGGCAGGATCTCCTGTCAT
CTCACCTTGCTCCTGCCGAGAAAGTATCCATCATGGCTGATGCAATGCGGCGGCTGCATACGCTTGATCC
GGCTACCTGCCCATTCGACCACCAAGCGAAACATCGCATCGAGCGAGCACGTACTCGGATGGAAGCCGGT
CTTGTCGATCAGGATGATCTGGACGAAGAGCATCAGGGGCTCGCGCCAGCCGAACTGTTCGCCAGGCTCA
AGGCGCGCATGCCCGACGGCGATGATCTCGTCGTGACCCATGGCGATGCCTGCTTGCCGAATATCATGGT
GGAAAATGGCCGCTTTTCTGGATTCATCGACTGTGGCCGGCTGGGTGTGGCGGACCGCTATCAGGACATA
GCGTTGGCTACCCGTGATATTGCTGAAGAGCTTGGCGGCGAATGGGCTGACCGCTTCCTCGTGCTTTACG
GTATCGCCGCTCCCGATTCGCAGCGCATCGCCTTCTATCGCCTTCTTGACGAGTTCTTCTGAGGGGATCC
GCTGTAAGTCTGCAGAAATTGATGATCTATTAAACAATAAAGATGTCCACTAAAATGGAAGTTTTTCCTG
TCATACTTTGTTAAGAAGGGTGAGAACAGAGTACCTACATTTTGAATGGAAGGATTGGAGCTACGGGGGT
GGGGGTGGGGTGGGATTAGATAAATGCCTGCTCTTTACTGAAGGCTCTTTACTATTGCTTTATGATAATG
TTTCATAGTTGGATATCATAATTTAAACAAGCAAAACCAAATTAAGGGCCAGCTCATTCCTCCCACTCAT
GATCTATAGATCTATAGATCTCTCGTGGGATCATTGTTTTTCTCTTGATTCCCACTTTGTGGTTCTAAGT
ACTGTGGTTTCCAAATGTGTCAGTTTCATAGCCTGAAGAACGAGATCAGCAGCCTCTGTTCCACATACAC
TTCATTCTCAGTATTGTTTTGCCAAGTTCTAATTCCATCAGAAGCTTGCAGATCTGCGACTCTAGAGGAT
CTGCGACTCTAGAGGATCATAATCAGCCATACCACATTTGTAGAGGTTTTACTTGCTTTAAAAAACCTCC
CACACCTCCCCCTGAACCTGAAACATAAAATGAATGCAATTGTTGTTGTTAACTTGTTTATTGCAGCTTA
TAATGGTTACAAATAAAGCAATAGCATCACAAATTTCACAAATAAAGCATTTTTTTCACTGCATTCTAGT
TGTGGTTTGTCCAAACTCATCAATGTATCTTATCATGTCTGGATCTGCGACTCTAGAGGATCATAATCAG
CCATACCACATTTGTAGAGGTTTTACTTGCTTTAAAAAACCTCCCACACCTCCCCCTGAACCTGAAACAT
AAAATGAATGCAATTGTTGTTGTTAACTTGTTTATTGCAGCTTATAATGGTTACAAATAAAGCAATAGCA
TCACAAATTTCACAAATAAAGCATTTTTTTCACTGCATTCTAGTTGTGGTTTGTCCAAACTCATCAATGT
ATCTTATCATGTCTGGATCTGCGACTCTAGAGGATCATAATCAGCCATACCACATTTGTAGAGGTTTTAC
TTGCTTTAAAAAACCTCCCACACCTCCCCCTGAACCTGAAACATAAAATGAATGCAATTGTTGTTGTTAA
CTTGTTTATTGCAGCTTATAATGGTTACAAATAAAGCAATAGCATCACAAATTTCACAAATAAAGCATTT
TTTTCACTGCATTCTAGTTGTGGTTTGTCCAAACTCATCAATGTATCTTATCATGTCTGGATCCCCATCA
AGCTGATCCGGAACCCTTAATATAACTTCGTATAATGTATGCTATACGAAGTTATTAGGTCCCTCGACCT
GCAGCCCAAGCTAGCTTATCGATACCGTCGACCTCATCAAACAAGTTTGTACAAAAAAGCTGAACGAGAA
ACGTAAAATGATATAAATATCAATATATTAAATTAGATTTTGCATAAAAAACAGACTACATAATACTGTA
AAACACAACATATCCAGTCACTATGGCGGCCGCATTAGGCACCCCAGGCTTTACACTTTATGCTTCCGGC
TCGTATAATGTGTGGATTTTGAGTTAGGATCCGTCGAGATTTTCAGGAGCTAAGGAAGCTAAAATGGAGA
AAAAAATCACTGGATATACCACCGTTGATATATCCCAATGGCATCGTAAAGAACATTTTGAGGCATTTCA
GTCAGTTGCTCAATGTACCTATAACCAGACCGTTCAGCTGGATATTACGGCCTTTTTAAAGACCGTAAAG
AAAAATAAGCACAAGTTTTATCCGGCCTTTATTCACATTCTTGCCCGCCTGATGAATGCTCATCCGGAAT
TCCGTATGGCAATGAAAGACGGTGAGCTGGTGATATGGGATAGTGTTCACCCTTGTTACACCGTTTTCCA
TGAGCAAACTGAAACGTTTTCATCGCTCTGGAGTGAATACCACGACGATTTCCGGCAGTTTCTACACATA
TATTCGCAAGATGTGGCGTGTTACGGTGAAAACCTGGCCTATTTCCCTAAAGGGTTTATTGAGAATATGT
TTTTCGTCTCAGCCAATCCCTGGGTGAGTTTCACCAGTTTTGATTTAAACGTGGCCAATATGGACAACTT
CTTCGCCCCCGTTTTCACCATGGGCAAATATTATACGCAAGGCGACAAGGTGCTGATGCCGCTGGCGATT
CAGGTTCATCATGCCGTTTGTGATGGCTTCCATGTCGGCAGAATGCTTAATGAATTACAACAGTACTGCG
ATGAGTGGCAGGCGGGGCGTAATCTAGAGGATCCGGCTTACTAAAAGCCAGATAACAGTATGCGTATTTG
CGCGCTGATTTTTGCGGTATAAGAATATATACTGATATGTATACCCGAAGTATGTCAAAAAGAGGTATGC
TATGAAGCAGCGTATTACAGTGACAGTTGACAGCGACAGCTATCAGTTGCTCAAGGCATATATGATGTCA
ATATCTCCGGTCTGGTAAGCACAACCATGCAGAATGAAGCCCGTCGTCTGCGTGCCGAACGCTGGAAAGC
GGAAAATCAGGAAGGGATGGCTGAGGTCGCCCGGTTTATTGAAATGAACGGCTCTTTTGCTGACGAGAAC
AGGGGCTGGTGAAATGCAGTTTAAGGTTTACACCTATAAAAGAGAGAGCCGTTATCGTCTGTTTGTGGAT
GTACAGAGTGATATTATTGACACGCCCGGGCGACGGATGGTGATCCCCCTGGCCAGTGCACGTCTGCTGT
CAGATAAAGTCCCCCGTGAACTTTACCCGGTGGTGCATATCGGGGATGAAAGCTGGCGCATGATGACCAC
CGATATGGCCAGTGTGCCGGTCTCCGTTATCGGGGAAGAAGTGGCTGATCTCAGCCACCGCGAAAATGAC
ATCAAAAACGCCATTAACCTGATGTTCTGGGGAATATAAATGTCAGGCTCCCTTATACACAGCCAGTCTG
CAGGTCGACCATAGTGACTGGATATGTTGTGTTTTACAGTATTATGTAGTCTGTTTTTTATGCAAAATCT
AATTTAATATATTGATATTTATATCATTTTACGTTTCTCGTTCAGCTTTCTTGTACAAAGTGGTTCGATG
GGCCCCCGCGGGCGGCCGCGAGCTCGCTGATCAGCCTCGACTGTGCCTTCTAGTTGCCAGCCATCTGTTG
TTTGCCCCTCCCCCGTGCCTTCCTTGACCCTGGAAGGTGCCACTCCCACTGTCCTTTCCTAATAAAATGA
GGAAATTGCATCGCATTGTCTGAGTAGGTGTCATTCTATTCTGGGGGGTGGGGTGGGGCAGGACAGCAAG
GGGGAGGATTGGGAAGACAATAGCAGGCATGCTGGGGATGCGGTGGGCTCTATGGCTTCTGAGGCGGAAA
GAACCAGCTGGGGCTCGATCCTCTAGTTGGCGCGCCGGCTAGAAGATGGGCGGGAGTCTTCTGGGCAGGC
TTAAAGGCTAACCTGGTGTGTGGGCGTTGTCCTGCAGGGGAATTGAACAGGTGTAAAATTGGAGGGACAA
GACTTCCCACAGATTTTCGGTTTTGTCGGGAAGTTTTTTAATAGGGGCAAATAAGGAAAATGGGAGGATA
GGTAGTCATCTGGGGTTTTATGCAGCAAAACTACAGGTTATTATTGCTTGTGATCCGCCTCGGAGTATTT
TCCATCGAGGTAGATTAAAGACATGCTCACCCGAGTTTTATACTCTCCTGCTTGAGATCCTTACTACAGT
ATGAAATTACAGTGTCGCGAGTTAGACTATGTAAGCAGAATTTTAATCATTTTTAAAGAGCCCAGTACTT
CATATCCATTTCTCCCGCTCCTTCTGCAGCCTTATCAAAAGGTATTTTAGAACACTCATTTTAGCCCCAT
TTTCATTTATTATACTGGCTTATCCAACCCCTAGACAGAGCATTGGCATTTTCCCTTTCCTGATCTTAGA
AGTCTGATGACTCATGAAACCAGACAGATTAGTTACATACACCACAAATCGAGGCTGTAGCTGGGGCCTC
AACACTGCAGTTCTTTTATAACTCCTTAGTACACTTTTTGTTGATCCTTTGCCTTGATCCTTAATTTTCA
GTGTCTATCACCTCTCCCGTCAGGTGGTGTTCCACATTTGGGCCTATTCTCAGTCCAGGGAGTTTTACAA
CAATAGATGTATTGAGAATCCAACCTAAAGCTTAACTTTCCACTCCCATGAATGCCTCTCTCCTTTTTCT
CCATTTATAAACTGAGCTATTAACCATTAATGGTTTCCAGGTGGATGTCTCCTCCCCCAATATTACCTGA
TGTATCTTACATATTGCCAGGCTGATATTTTAAGACATTAAAAGGTATATTTCATTATTGAGCCACATGG
TATTGATTACTGCTTACTAAAATTTTGTCATTGTACACATCTGTAAAAGGTGGTTCCTTTTGGAATGCAA
AGTTCAGGTGTTTGTTGTCTTTCCTGACCTAAGGTCTTGTGAGCTTGTATTTTTTCTATTTAAGCAGTGC
TTTCTCTTGGACTGGCTTGACTCATGGCATTCTACACGTTATTGCTGGTCTAAATGTGATTTTGCCAAGC
TTCTTCAGGACCTATAATTTTGCTTGACTTGTAGCCAAACACAAGTAAAATGATTAAGCAACAAATGTAT
TTGTGAAGCTTGGTTTTTAGGTTGTTGTGTTGTGTGTGCTTGTGCTCTATAATAATACTATCCAGGGGCT
GGAGAGGTGGCTCGGAGTTCAAGAGCACAGACTGCTCTTCCAGAAGTCCTGAGTTCAATTCCCAGCAACC
ACATGGTGGCTCACAACCATCTGTAATGGGATCTGATGCCCTCTTCTGGTGTGTCTGAAGACCACAAGTG
TATTCACATTAAATAAATAAATCCTCCTTCTTCTTCTTTTTTTTTTTTTTAAAGAGAATACTGTCTCCAG
TAGAATTTACTGAAGTAATGAAATACTTTGTGTTTGTTCCAATATGGTAGCCAATAATCAAATTACTCTT
TAAGCACTGGAAATGTTACCAAGGAACTAATTTTTATTTGAAGTGTAACTGTGGACAGAGGAGCCATAAC
TGCAGACTTGTGGGATACAGAAGACCAATGCAGACTTTAATGTCTTTTCTCTTACACTAAGCAATAAAGA
AATAAAAATTGAACTTCTAGTATCCTATTTGTTTAAACTGCTAGCTTTACTTAACTTTTGTGCTTCATCT
ATACAAAGCTGAAAGCTAAGTCTGCAGCCATTACTAAACATGAAAGCAAGTAATGATAATTTTGGATTTC
AAAAATGTAGGGCCAGAGTTTAGCCAGCCAGTGGTGGTGCTTGCCTTTATGCCTTTAATCCCAGCACTCT
GGAGGCAGAGACAGGCAGATCTCTGAGTTTGAGCCCAGCCTGGTCTACACATCAAGTTCTATCTAGGATA
GCCAGGAATACACACAGAAACCCTGTTGGGGAGGGGGGCTCTGAGATTTCATAAAATTATAATTGAAGCA
TTCCCTAATGAGCCACTATGGATGTGGCTAAATCCGTCTACCTTTCTGATGAGATTTGGGTATTATTTTT
TCTGTCTCTGCTGTTGGTTGGGTCTTTTGACACTGTGGGCTTTCTTTAAAGCCTCCTTCCTGCCATGTGG
TCTCTTGTTTGCTACTAACTTCCCATGGCTTAAATGGCATGGCTTTTTGCCTTCTAAGGGCAGCTGCTGA
GATTTGCAGCCTGATTTCCAGGGTGGGGTTGGGAAATCTTTCAAACACTAAAATTGTCCTTTAATTTTTT
TTTTAAAAAATGGGTTATATAATAAACCTCATAAAATAGTTATGAGGAGTGAGGTGGACTAATATTAAAT
GAGTCCCTCCCCTATAAAAGAGCTATTAAGGCTTTTTGTCTTATACTTAACTTTTTTTTTAAATGTGGTA
TCTTTAGAACCAAGGGTCTTAGAGTTTTAGTATACAGAAACTGTTGCATCGCTTAATCAGATTTTCTAGT
TTCAAATCCAGAGAATCCAAATTCTTCACAGCCAAAGTCAAATTAAGAATTTCTGACTTTTAATGTTAAT
TTGCTTACTGTGAATATAAAAATGATAGCTTTTCCTGAGGCAGGGTCTCACTATGTATCTCTGCCTGATC
TGCAACAAGATATGTAGACTAAAGTTCTGCCTGCTTTTGTCTCCTGAATACTAAGGTTAAAATGTAGTAA
TACTTTTGGAACTTGCAGGTCAGATTCTTTTATAGGGGACACACTAAGGGAGCTTGGGTGATAGTTGGTA
AAATGTGTTTCAAGTGATGAAAACTTGAATTATTATCACCGCAACCTACTTTTTAAAAAAAAAAGCCAGG
CCTGTTAGAGCATGCTTAAGGGATCCCTAGGACTTGCTGAGCACACAAGAGTAGTTACTTGGCAGGCTCC
TGGTGAGAGCATATTTCAAAAAACAAGGCAGACAACCAAGAAACTACAGTTAAGGTTACCTGTCTTTAAA
CCATCTGCATATACACAGGGATATTAAAATATTCCAAATAATATTTCATTCAAGTTTTCCCCCATCAAAT
TGGGACATGGATTTCTCCGGTGAATAGGCAGAGTTGGAAACTAAACAAATGTTGGTTTTGTGATTTGTGA
AATTGTTTTCAAGTGATAGTTAAAGCCCATGAGATACAGAACAAAGCTGCTATTTCGAGGTCTCTTGGTT
TATACTCAGAAGCACTTCTTTGGGTTTCCCTGCACTATCCTGATCATGTGCTAGGCCTACCTTAGGCTGA
TTGTTGTTCAAATAAACTTAAGTTTCCTGTCAGGTGATGTCATATGATTTCATATATCAAGGCAAAACAT
GTTATATATGTTAAACATTTGTACTTAATGTGAAAGTTAGGTCTTTGTGGGTTTGATTTTTAATTTTCAA
AACCTGAGCTAAATAAGTCATTTTTACATGTCTTACATTTGGTGGAATTGTATAATTGTGGTTTGCAGGC
AAGACTCTCTGACCTAGTAACCCTACCTATAGAGCACTTTGCTGGGTCACAAGTCTAGGAGTCAAGCATT
TCACCTTGAAGTTGAGACGTTTTGTTAGTGTATACTAGTTTATATGTTGGAGGACATGTTTATCCAGAAG
ATATTCAGGACTATTTTTGACTGGGCTAAGGAATTGATTCTGATTAGCACTGTTAGTGAGCATTGAGTGG
CCTTTAGGCTTGAATTGGAGTCACTTGTATATCTCAAATAATGCTGGCCTTTTTTAAAAAGCCCTTGTTC
TTTATCACCCTGTTTTCTACATAATTTTTGTTCAAAGAAATACTTGTTTGGATCTCCTTTTGACAACAAT
AGCATGTTTTCAAGCCATATTTTTTTTCCTTTTTTTTTTTTTTTTTGGTTTTTCGAGACAGGGTTTCTCT
GTATAGCCCTGGCTGTCCTGGAACTCACTTTGTAGACCAGGCTGGCCTCGAACTCAGAAATCCGCCTGCC
TCTGCCTCCTGAGTGCCGGGATTAAAGGCGTGCACCACCACGCCTGGCTAAGTTGGATATTTTGTTATAT
AACTATAACCAATACTAACTCCACTGGGTGGATTTTTAATTCAGTCAGTAGTCTTAAGTGGTCTTTATTG
GCCCTTCATTAAAATCTACTGTTCACTCTAACAGAGGCTGTTGGTACTAGTGGCACTTAAGCAACTTCCT
ACGGATATACTAGCAGATTAAGGGTCAGGGATAGAAACTAGTCTAGCGTTTTGTATACCTACCAGCTTTA
TACTACCTTGTTCTGATAGAAATATTTCAGGACATCTAGCTTATCGATACCGTCGACGGTATCGATAAGC
TTGATATCGAATTCTACCGGGTAGGGGAGGCGCTTTTCCCAAGGCAGTCTGGAGCATGCGCTTTAGCAGC
CCCGCTGGGCACTTGGCGCTACACAAGTGGCCTCTGGCCTCGCACACATTCCACATCCACCGGTAGGCGC
CAACCGGCTCCGTTCTTTGGTGGCCCCTTCGCGCCACCTTCTACTCCTCCCCTAGTCAGGAAGTTCCCCC
CCGCCCCGCAGCTCGCGTCGTGCAGGACGTGACAAATGGAAGTAGCACGTCTCACTAGTCTCGTGCAGAT
GGACAGCACCGCTGAGCAATGGAAGCGGGTAGGCCTTTGGGGCAGCGGCCAATAGCAGCTTTGCTCCTTC
GCTTTCTGGGCTCAGAGGCTGGGAAGGGGTGGGTCCGGGGGCGGGCTCAGGGGCGGGCTCAGGGGCGGGG
CGGGCGCCCGAAGGTCCTCCGGAGGCCCGGCATTCTGCACGCTTCAAAAGCGCACGTCTGCCGCGCTGTT
CTCCTCTTCCTCATCTCCGGGCCTTTCGACCTGCAGGTCCTCGCCATGGATCCTGATGATGTTGTTGATT
CTTCTAAATCTTTTGTGATGGAAAACTTTTCTTCGTACCACGGGACTAAACCTGGTTATGTAGATTCCAT
TCAAAAAGGTATACAAAAGCCAAAATCTGGTACACAAGGAAATTATGACGATGATTGGAAAGGGTTTTAT
AGTACCGACAATAAATACGACGCTGCGGGATACTCTGTAGATAATGAAAACCCGCTCTCTGGAAAAGCTG
GAGGCGTGGTCAAAGTGACGTATCCAGGACTGACGAAGGTTCTCGCACTAAAAGTGGATAATGCCGAAAC
TATTAAGAAAGAGTTAGGTTTAAGTCTCACTGAACCGTTGATGGAGCAAGTCGGAACGGAAGAGTTTATC
AAAAGGTTCGGTGATGGTGCTTCGCGTGTAGTGCTCAGCCTTCCCTTCGCTGAGGGGAGTTCTAGCGTTG
AATATATTAATAACTGGGAACAGGCGAAAGCGTTAAGCGTAGAACTTGAGATTAATTTTGAAACCCGTGG
AAAACGTGGCCAAGATGCGATGTATGAGTATATGGCTCAAGCCTGTGCAGGAAATCGTGTCAGGCGATCT
CTTTGTGAAGGAACCTTACTTCTGTGGTGTGACATAATTGGACAAACTACCTACAGAGATTTAAAGCTCT
AAGGTAAATATAAAATTTTTAAGTGTATAATGTGTTAAACTACTGATTCTAATTGTTTGTGTATTTTAGA
TTCCAACCTATGGAACTGATGAATGGGAGCAGTGGTGGAATGCAGATCCTAGAGCTCGCTGATCAGCCTC
GACTGTGCCTTCTAGTTGCCAGCCATCTGTTGTTTGCCCCTCCCCCGTGCCTTCCTTGACCCTGGAAGGT
GCCACTCCCACTGTCCTTTCCTAATAAAATGAGGAAATTGCATCGCATTGTCTGAGTAGGTGTCATTCTA
TTCTGGGGGGTGGGGTGGGGCAGGACAGCAAGGGGGAGGATTGGGAAGACAATAGCAGGCATGCTGGGGA
TGCGGTGGGCTCTATGGCTTCTGAGGCGGAAAGAACCAGCTGGGGCTCGAGGGGGGGCCCGGTACCCAGC
TTTTGTTCCCTTTAGTGAGGGTTAATTGCGCGCTTGGCGTAATCATGGTCATAGCTGTTTCCTGTGTGAA
ATTGTTATCCGCTCACAATTCCACACAACATACGAGCCGGAAGCATAAAGTGTAAAGCCTGGGGTGCCTA
ATGAGTGAGCTAACTCACATTAATTGCGTTGCGCTCACTGCCCGCTTTCCAGTCGGGAAACCTGTCGTGC
CAGCTGCATTAATGAATCGGCCAACGCGCGGGGAGAGGCGGTTTGCGTATTGGGCGCTCTTCCGCTTCCT
CGCTCACTGACTCGCTGCGCTCGGTCGTTCGGCTGCGGCGAGCGGTATCAGCTCACTCAAAGGCGGTAAT
ACGGTTATCCACAGAATCAGGGGATAACGCAGGAAAGAACATGTGAGCAAAAGGCCAGCAAAAGGCCAGG
AACCGTAAAAAGGCCGCGTTGCTGGCGTTTTTCCATAGGCTCCGCCCCCCTGACGAGCATCACAAAAATC
GACGCTCAAGTCAGAGGTGGCGAAACCCGACAGGACTATAAAGATACCAGGCGTTTCCCCCTGGAAGCTC
CCTCGTGCGCTCTCCTGTTCCGACCCTGCCGCTTACCGGATACCTGTCCGCCTTTCTCCCTTCGGGAAGC
GTGGCGCTTTCTCATAGCTCACGCTGTAGGTATCTCAGTTCGGTGTAGGTCGTTCGCTCCAAGCTGGGCT
GTGTGCACGAACCCCCCGTTCAGCCCGACCGCTGCGCCTTATCCGGTAACTATCGTCTTGAGTCCAACCC
GGTAAGACACGACTTATCGCCACTGGCAGCAGCCACTGGTAACAGGATTAGCAGAGCGAGGTATGTAGGC
GGTGCTACAGAGTTCTTGAAGTGGTGGCCTAACTACGGCTACACTAGAAGAACAGTATTTGGTATCTGCG
CTCTGCTGAAGCCAGTTACCTTCGGAAAAAGAGTTGGTAGCTCTTGATCCGGCAAACAAACCACCGCTGG
TAGCGGTGGTTTTTTTGTTTGCAAGCAGCAGATTACGCGCAGAAAAAAAGGATCTCAAGAAGATCCTTTG
ATCTTTTCTACGGGGTCTGACGCTCAGTGGAACGAAAACTCACGTTAAGGGATTTTGGTCATGAGATTAT
CAAAAAGGATCTTCACCTAGATCCTTTTAAATTAAAAATGAAGTTTTAAATCAATCTAAAGTATATATGA
GTAAACTTGGTCTGACAGTTACCAATGCTTAATCAGTGAGGCACCTATCTCAGCGATCTGTCTATTTCGT
TCATCCATAGTTGCCTGACTCCCCGTCGTGTAGATAACTACGATACGGGAGGGCTTACCATCTGGCCCCA
GTGCTGCAATGATACCGCGAGACCCACGCTCACCGGCTCCAGATTTATCAGCAATAAACCAGCCAGCCGG
AAGGGCCGAGCGCAGAAGTGGTCCTGCAACTTTATCCGCCTCCATCCAGTCTATTAATTGTTGCCGGGAA
GCTAGAGTAAGTAGTTCGCCAGTTAATAGTTTGCGCAACGTTGTTGCCATTGCTACAGGCATCGTGGTGT
CACGCTCGTCGTTTGGTATGGCTTCATTCAGCTCCGGTTCCCAACGATCAAGGCGAGTTACATGATCCCC
CATGTTGTGCAAAAAAGCGGTTAGCTCCTTCGGTCCTCCGATCGTTGTCAGAAGTAAGTTGGCCGCAGTG
TTATCACTCATGGTTATGGCAGCACTGCATAATTCTCTTACTGTCATGCCATCCGTAAGATGCTTTTCTG
TGACTGGTGAGTACTCAACCAAGTCATTCTGAGAATAGTGTATGCGGCGACCGAGTTGCTCTTGCCCGGC
GTCAATACGGGATAATACCGCGCCACATAGCAGAACTTTAAAAGTGCTCATCATTGGAAAACGTTCTTCG
GGGCGAAAACTCTCAAGGATCTTACCGCTGTTGAGATCCAGTTCGATGTAACCCACTCGTGCACCCAACT
GATCTTCAGCATCTTTTACTTTCACCAGCGTTTCTGGGTGAGCAAAAACAGGAAGGCAAAATGCCGCAAA
AAAGGGAATAAGGGCGACACGGAAATGTTGAATACTCATACTCTTCCTTTTTCAATATTATTGAAGCATT
TATCAGGGTTATTGTCTCATGAGCGGATACATATTTGAATGTATTTAGAAAAATAAACAAATAGGGGTTC
CGCGCACATTTCCCCGAAAAGTGCAACCTAAATTGTAAGCGTTAATATTTTGTTAAAATTCGCGTTAAAT
TTTTGTTAAATCAGCTCATTTTTTAACCAATAGGCCGAAATCGGCAAAATCCCTTATAAATCAAAAGAAT
AGACCGAGATAGGGT
[37 nt withheld, positions 14366-14402]
AAAGAACGTGGACTCCAACGTCAAAGG
[49 nt withheld, positions 14430-14478]
T
[91 nt withheld, positions 14480-14570]
G
[120 nt withheld, positions 14572-14691]
AATTTCCATTCGCCATTCAGGCTGCGCAACTGTTGGGAAGGGCGATCGGTGCGGGCCTCTTCGCTATTAC
GCCAGCTGGCGAAAGGGGGATGTGCTGCAAGGCGATTAAGTTGGGTAACGCCAGGGTTTTCCCAGTCACG
ACGTTGTAAAACGACGGCCAGTGAGCGCGCGTAATACGACTCACTATAGGGCGAATTGGAGCT
Features (pLannotate 1.2.2; 44 found; start..end, strand, type, name):
      6..1088    +  misc_feature   Rosa26 left arm: left homology arm from intron 1 of the mouse Rosa26 gene (Soriano, 1999)
   1107..1210    +  misc_feature   Ad SA: adenovirus major late transcript splice acceptor (Friedrich and Soriano, 1991)
   1237..1260    +  misc_feature   MCS (fragment): pBluescript multiple cloning site
   1273..1306    -  protein_bind   loxP: Cre-mediated recombination occurs in the 8-bp core sequence (GCATACAT). Cre recombinase
   1336..1835    +  promoter       PGK promoter: mouse phosphoglycerate kinase 1 promoter
   1849..2652    +  CDS            NeoR/KanR: aminoglycoside phosphotransferase from Tn5; aph(3')-II (or nptII); confers resistance to neomycin, kanamycin, and G418 (Geneticin®)
   2662..3123    +  polyA_signal   PGK poly(A) signal: mouse phosphoglycerate kinase 1 polyadenylation signal
   3165..3248    +  CDS            large T antigen (fragment): large T antigen from SV40 (simian virus 40)
   3271..3405    +  polyA_signal   SV40 poly(A) signal: SV40 polyadenylation signal
   3419..3502    +  CDS            large T antigen (fragment): large T antigen from SV40 (simian virus 40)
   3525..3659    +  polyA_signal   SV40 poly(A) signal: SV40 polyadenylation signal
   3673..3756    +  CDS            large T antigen (fragment): large T antigen from SV40 (simian virus 40)
   3779..3913    +  polyA_signal   SV40 poly(A) signal: SV40 polyadenylation signal
   3942..3975    -  protein_bind   loxP: Cre-mediated recombination occurs in the 8-bp core sequence (GCATACAT). Cre recombinase
   4003..4025    +  misc_feature   MCS (fragment): pBluescript multiple cloning site
   4031..4155    +  protein_bind   attR1: mutant version of attR; recombination site for the Gateway® LR reaction LR Clonase™
   4180..4210    +  promoter       lac UV5 promoter: E. coli lac promoter with an "up" mutation
   4234..4263    +  promoter       cat promoter (fragment): promoter of the E. coli cat gene encoding chloramphenicol acetyltransferase
   4264..4944    +  CDS            CmR: chloramphenicol acetyltransferase confers resistance to chloramphenicol
   5101..5259    +  CDS            ccdA (fragment): CCDA_ECO57 - Also known as H, letA. Experimental evidence at protein level: Swiss-Prot protein existence level 1. Antitoxin component of a type II toxin-antitoxin (TA) system which inhibits the post-segregational killing (PSK) of plasmid-free cells, also referred to as a plasmid addiction system. Binds to and blocks the activity of CcdB; will also remove bound CcdB protein from the CcdB-GyrA complex by forming a CcdA-CcdB complex, a process termed rejuvenation. Functions as a transcriptional corepressor for the ccdAB operon, repression also requires CcdB (By similarity). From Escherichia coli
   5264..5569    +  CDS            ccdB: CcdB, a bacterial toxin that poisons DNA gyrase; ccdB; Plasmids containing the ccdB gene cannot be propagated in standard E. coli strains.
   5610..5734    -  protein_bind   attR2: mutant version of attR; recombination site for the Gateway® LR reaction LR Clonase™
   5781..6005    +  polyA_signal   bGH poly(A) signal: bovine growth hormone polyadenylation signal
   6009..6030    +  promoter       SV40 promoter (fragment): SV40 enhancer and early promoter
   6059..10399   +  misc_feature   Rosa26 right arm: right homology arm from intron 1 of the mouse Rosa26 gene (Soriano, 1999)
  10412..10444   -  misc_feature   MCS (fragment): pBluescript multiple cloning site
  10449..10948   +  promoter       PGK promoter: mouse phosphoglycerate kinase 1 promoter
  10975..11547   +  CDS            DTA: diphtheria toxin fragment A; Corynebacterium diphtheriae tox
  11550..11622   +  CDS            small t antigen (fragment): SV40 (simian virus 40) small t antigen
  11624..11689   +  intron         small t intron: SV40 (simian virus 40) small t antigen intron
  11763..11987   +  polyA_signal   bGH poly(A) signal: bovine growth hormone polyadenylation signal
  11991..12012   +  promoter       SV40 promoter (fragment): SV40 enhancer and early promoter
  12016..12036   +  misc_feature   MCS (fragment): pBluescript multiple cloning site
  12049..12067   -  promoter       T3 promoter: promoter for bacteriophage T3 RNA polymerase
  12110..12132   -  protein_bind   lac operator (fragment): The lac repressor binds to the lac operator to inhibit transcription in E. coli. This inhibition can be relieved by adding lactose or isopropyl-β-D-thiogalactopyranoside (IPTG). lac repressor encoded by lacI
  12136..12166   -  promoter       lac promoter: promoter for the E. coli lac operon
  12181..12202   -  protein_bind   CAP binding site: CAP binding activates transcription in the presence of cAMP. E. coli catabolite activator protein
  12215..12307   -  CDS            lacI (fragment): lac repressor; lacI; The lac repressor binds to the lac operator to inhibit transcription in E. coli. This inhibition can be relieved by adding lactose or isopropyl-β-D-thiogalactopyranoside (IPTG).
  12490..13078   -  rep_origin     ori: high-copy-number ColE1/pMB1/pBR322/pUC origin of replication
  13249..14109   -  CDS            AmpR: β-lactamase; bla; confers resistance to ampicillin, carbenicillin, and related antibiotics
  14110..14214   -  promoter       AmpR promoter: bla
  14240..14691   -  rep_origin     f1 ori (sequence partly withheld): f1 bacteriophage origin of replication; arrow indicates direction of (+) strand synthesis
  14700..14855   -  CDS            lacZα (fragment): LacZα fragment of β-galactosidase; lacZ fragment
  14863..14881   +  promoter       T7 promoter: promoter for bacteriophage T7 RNA polymerase
