[The description below was written by a language model from this plasmid's Addgene catalogue record and pLannotate feature annotations shown in this document.]
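Description:
pRosa26-DEST is a Gateway destination version of the classic Rosa26 gene-targeting vector, built on the pRosa26-PA backbone and intended for making knock-in mice that express a cDNA or RNAi cassette only after Cre recombination. The bacterial portion is pBluescript-like, with a ColE1/pUC-type origin, an f1 origin and an ampicillin resistance gene. The Gateway conversion cassette adds chloramphenicol resistance and the ccdB gyrase toxin, so the empty vector has to be maintained in a ccdB-tolerant strain. Selecting with both antibiotics disfavours spontaneous recombinants that have lost the cassette. The record lists the plasmid as low copy even though the annotated origin is of a high-copy type.

The targeting payload lies between a roughly 1 kb left and a 4.3 kb right homology arm from intron 1 of mouse Rosa26. Downstream of the left arm is an adenovirus major late splice acceptor, which couples expression to the endogenous Rosa26 transcript. It is followed by a loxP-flanked stop cassette made up of a PGK promoter-driven neomycin resistance gene with a PGK polyadenylation signal and three tandem SV40 polyadenylation signals. This cassette provides G418 selection of targeted cells and also blocks read-through. After the second loxP come attR1, the CmR/ccdB cassette and attR2, then a bGH polyadenylation signal. An LR reaction replaces the attR-flanked segment with the insert from an entry clone. Outside the right arm, a PGK-driven diphtheria toxin A cassette selects against random integrants. Once the locus is targeted, Cre excision of the floxed neo-stop element lets the Rosa26 locus drive the inserted sequence, as in the R26R reporter design. The depositor notes minor discrepancies between the verified and theoretical sequences that are not expected to affect function.
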