Addgene plasmid #21189: pRosa26-DEST
Purpose: Rosa26 knock-in vector for Cre-regulated cDNA expression and RNAi in transgenic mice
Depositing lab: Nick Hastie & Peter Hohenstein. Depositing organization: MRC Human Genetics Unit. Publication: High-efficiency Rosa26 knock-in vector construction for Cre-regulated overexpression and RNAi. Hohenstein P, Slight J, Ozdemir DD, Burn SF, Berry R, Hastie ND. Pathogenetics. 2008 . 1(1):3. 10.1186/1755-8417-1-3 PubMed 19014667.
Backbone
  Vector backbone: pRosa26-PA
  Backbone size w/o insert (bp): 14820
  Vector type: Mammalian Expression
  Selectable markers: Neomycin (select with G418)
Growth in bacteria
  Bacterial resistance: Chloramphenicol and Ampicillin, 25 & 100 μg/mL
  Growth temperature: 30°C
  Growth strain: ccdB Survival
  Growth instructions: ccdB cells, 30 degrees
  Copy number: Low Copy
Gene/Insert
  Gene/Insert name: GateWay conversion cassette
  Cloning method: Gateway Cloning; 5′ cloning site attR (not destroyed); 3′ cloning site attR (not destroyed)
  Sequencing primers: 5′ n/a
Resource information
  A portion of this plasmid was derived from a plasmid made by: pBigT is from Dr. Costantini of Columbia University. pBigT is based on pRosa26, which is from Dr. Soriano and FHCRC.
Terms and licenses: Academic/Nonprofit Terms; Industry Terms: Not Available to Industry
Depositor comments: pRosa26-DEST was made by inserting a GateWay conversion cassette into the XhoI site of pBigT, followed by transfer of PacI / AscI fragment of the resulting vector to the pRosa26-PA vector (see http://www.biomedcentral.com/1471-213X/1/4 for details on these vectors). The resulting vector resembles the construct that was used for the R26R Cre reporter mouse made by Phil Soriano in which the expression of lacZ is coupled to the endogenous Rosa26 locus via a splice acceptor site, but only after removal of the lox-STOP-lox cassette (which is actually the neo-R cassette used during the targeting). The only thing changed from the pBigT vectors and the R26R reporter is the cloning strategy, so the resulting knock-in should be as good as these systems, and as good (or as bad) as the use of the Rosa26 locus in any situation. Stbl3 cells are advisable to use after users have done the LR recombination reaction. See http://www.hgu.mrc.ac.uk/people/n.hastie_rosa.html for more information and protocols for this plasmid. Further advice from the depositing lab: "Grow single colonies in Amp + Cam at 30 C, definitively not 37. Including the Cam should ensure that spontaneous recombinants that loose the Gateway cassette don't survive... Do minipreps and test with the double digest PacI / AscI. This should give 4.9 kb + 9.8 kb. If this is okay, the vector should be okay" Please note that there are discrepancies between Addgene's quality control sequence and the theoretical sequence supplied by the depositing lab. These discrepancies should not affect the function of the construct.
How to cite: pRosa26-DEST was a gift from Nick Hastie & Peter Hohenstein (Addgene plasmid # 21189 ; http://n2t.net/addgene:21189 ; RRID:Addgene_21189)
