>Addgene plasmid #21189 | pRosa26-DEST | addgene partial sequence | sequence record 26974 | 21189 with pBluescriptSK (5' tctagaactagtggatc 3')
ATGTATGCTATACGAAGTTATTAGGTCCCTCGACCTGCAGGAATTCTACCGGGTAGGGGAGGCGCTTTTC
CCAAGGCAGTCTGGAGCATGCGCTTTAGCAGCCCCGCTGGGCACTTGGCGCTACACAAGTGGCCTCTGGC
CTCGCACACATTCCACATCCACCGGTAGGCGCCAACCGGCTCCGTTCTTTGGTGGCCCCTTCGCGCCACC
TTCTACTCCTCCCCTAGTCAGGAAGTTCCCCCCCGCCCCGCAGCTCGCGTCGTGCAGGACGTGACAAATG
GAAGTAGCACGTCTCACTAGTCTCGTGCAGATGGACAGCACCGCTGAGCAATGGAAGCGGGTAGGCCTTT
GGGGCAGCGGCCAATAGCAGCTTTGCTCCTTCGCTTTCTGGGCTCAGAGGCTGGGAAGGGGTGGGTCCGG
GGGCGGGCTCAGGGGCGGGCTCAGGGGCGGGGCGGGCGCCCGAAGGTCCTCCGGAGGCCCGGCATTCTGC
ACGCTTCAAAAGCGCACGTCTGCCGCGCTGTTCTCCTCTTCCTCATCTCCGGGCCTTTCGACCTGCAGCC
AATATGGGATCGGCCATTGAACAAGATGGATTGCACGCAGGTTCTCCGGCCGCTTGGGTGGAGAGGCTAT
TCGGCTATGACTGGGCACAACAGACAATCGGCTGCTCTGATGCCGCCGTTGTTCCGGCTGTCAGCGCAGG
GGCGCCCGGTTCTTTTTTTGTCAAGACCGACCTGTCCGGTGCCCTGAATGAAACTGCAGGACGAGGCAGC
GCGGCTATCGTGGCTGGGCAC
